Addgene plasmid #104115: LZF80: Cre-on CAG-somCheRiff-CFP (DIO)
Purpose: synOptopatch construct
Depositing lab: Adam Cohen. Depositing organization: Harvard University. Publication: All-optical synaptic electrophysiology probes mechanism of ketamine-induced disinhibition. Fan LZ, Nehme R, Adam Y, Jung ES, Wu H, Eggan K, Arnold DB, Cohen AE. Nat Methods. 2018 Oct;15(10):823-831. doi: 10.1038/s41592-018-0142-8. Epub 2018 Oct 1. PubMed 30275587.
Backbone
  Vector backbone: fCAG cre-on
  Backbone size w/o insert (bp): 9982
  Total vector size (bp): 11851
  Vector type: Mammalian Expression, Lentiviral
Growth in bacteria
  Bacterial resistance: Ampicillin, 100 μg/mL
  Growth temperature: 37°C
  Growth strain: NEB Stable
  Copy number: Unknown
Gene/Insert
  Gene/Insert name: somCheRiff-CFP
  Species: Synthetic
  Insert size (bp): 1869
  Promoter: CAG
  Cloning method: Gibson Cloning
  Sequencing primers: 5′ GCAACGTGCTGGTTATTGTG; 3′ tcacaaattttgtaatccag
Terms and licenses: Academic/Nonprofit Terms; Industry Terms: Not Available to Industry
How to cite: LZF80: Cre-on CAG-somCheRiff-CFP (DIO) was a gift from Adam Cohen (Addgene plasmid # 104115 ; http://n2t.net/addgene:104115 ; RRID:Addgene_104115)
