[The description below was written by a language model from this plasmid's Addgene catalogue record.]
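Description:
LZF80: Cre-on CAG-somCheRiff-CFP (DIO) is a lentiviral mammalian expression plasmid built on the fCAG cre-on backbone, with a total size of about 11.9 kb, of which roughly 1.9 kb is the insert. It is propagated in bacteria under ampicillin selection. The record does not include a feature table, so the origin of replication, the lentiviral elements (LTRs, packaging signal and any post-transcriptional elements) and the exact recombinase sites cannot be itemised here. As a lentiviral transfer vector it would be expected to carry the cis-acting sequences needed for packaging and genomic integration of the cassette.

The payload is a synthetic fusion, somCheRiff-CFP, placed under the strong, broadly active CAG promoter and introduced by Gibson assembly. CheRiff is a blue-light-sensitive channelrhodopsin used for optical depolarisation of neurons. The "som" prefix indicates a soma-localised variant, and the cyan fluorescent protein tag allows expressing cells to be identified. The "Cre-on" and "DIO" (double-floxed inverted open reading frame) designations indicate that the coding sequence sits in inverted orientation between pairs of incompatible lox sites. It is therefore not expressed until Cre recombinase flips it into the sense orientation relative to CAG, which restricts expression to Cre-positive cells.

The stated purpose is as a synOptopatch construct. In this all-optical approach to synaptic electrophysiology, the actuator is confined to a Cre-defined presynaptic population so that light-evoked activity can be read out optically in other cells, presumably with a voltage indicator supplied by a separate construct.
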