>Addgene plasmid #104115 | LZF80: Cre-on CAG-somCheRiff-CFP (DIO) | addgene partial sequence | sequence record 205263 | Addgene Partial NGS Result
GGGTCTCTCTGGTTAGACCAGATCTGAGCCTGGGAGCTCTCTGGCTAACTAGGGAACCCACTGCTTAAGC
CTCAATAAAGCTTGCCTTGAGTGCTTCAAGTAGTGTGTGCCCGTCTGTTGTGTGACTCTGGTAACTAGAG
ATCCCTCAGACCCTTTTAGTCAGTGTGGAAAATCTCTAGCAGTACGTNTAGTAGTTCATGTCATCTTATT
ATTCAGTATTTATAACTTGCAAAGAAATGAAAGCGAAAGGGAAACCAGAGGAGCTCTCTCGACGCAGGAC
TCGGCTTGCTGAAGCGCGCACGGCAAGAGGCGAGGGGCGGCGACTGGTGAGTACGCCAAAAATTTTGACT
AGCGGAGGCTAGAAGGAGAGAGATGGGTGCGAGAGCGTCAGTATTAAGCGGGGGAGAATTAGATCGCGAT
GGGAAAAAATTCGGTTAAGGCCAGGGGGAAAGAAAAAATATAAATTAAAACATATAGTATGGGCAAGCAG
GGAGCTAGAACGATTCGCAGTTAATCCTGGCCTGTTAGAAACATCAGAAGGCTGTAGACAAATACTGGGA
CAGCTACAACCATCCCTTCAGACAGGATCAGAAGAACTTAGATCATTATATAATACAGTAGCAACCCTCT
ATTGTGTGCATCAAAGGATAGAGATAAAAGACACCAAGGAAGCTTTAGACAAGATAGAGGAAGAGCAAAA
CAAAAGTAAGACCACCGCACAGCAAGCGGCCGCTGATCTTCAGACCTGGAGGAGGAGATATGAGGGACAA
TTGGAGAAGTGAATTATATAAATATAAAGTAGTAAAAATTGAACCATTAGGAGTAGCACCCACCAAGGCA
AAGAGAAGAGTGGTGCAGAGAGAAAAAAGAGCAGTGGGAATAGGAGCTTTGTTCCTTGGGTTCTTGGGAG
CAGCAGGAAGCACTATGGGCGCAGCGTCAATGACGCTGACGGTACAGGCCAGACAATTATTGTCTGGTAT
AGTGCAGCAGCAGAACAATTTGCTGAGGGCTATTGAGGCGCAACAGCATCTGTTGCAACTCACAGTCTGG
GGCATCAAGCAGCTCCAGGCAAGAATCCTGGCTGTGGAAAGATACCTAAAGGATCAACAGCTCCTGGGGA
TTTGGGGTTGCTCTGGAAAACTCATTTGCACCACTGCTGTGCCTTGGAATGCTAGTTGGAGTAATAAATC
TCTGGAACAGATTTGGAATCACACGACCTGGATGGAGTGGGACAGAGAAATTAACAATTACACAAGCTTA
ATACACTCCTTAATTGAAGAATCGCAAAACCAGCAAGAAAAGAATGAACAAGAATTATTGGAATTAGATA
AATGGGCAAGTTTGTGGAATTGGTTTAACATAACAAATTGGCTGTGGTATATAAAATTATTCATAATGAT
AGTAGGAGGCTTGGTAGGTTTAAGAATAGTTTTTGCTGTACTTTCTATAGTGAATAGAGTTAGGCAGGGA
TATTCACCATTATCGTTTCAGACCCACCTCCCAACCCCGAGGGGACCCGACAGGCCCGAAGGAATAGAAG
AAGAAGGTGGAGAGAGAGACAGAGACAGATCCATTCGATTAGTGAACGGATCGGCACTGCGTGCGCCAAT
TCTGCAGACAAATGGCAGTATTCATCCACAATTTTAAAAGAAAAGGGGGGATTGGGGGGTACAGTGCAGG
GGAAAGAATAGTAGACATAATAGCAACAGACATACAAACTAAAGAATTACAAAAACAAATTACAAAAATT
CAAAATTTTCGGGTTTATTACAGGGACAGCAGAGATCCAGTTTGGTTAATTAACTGCAGGAATCTAGTTA
TTAATAGTAATCAATTACGGGGTCATTAGTTCATAGCCCATATATGGAGTTCCGCGTTACATAACTTACG
GTAAATGGCCCGCCTGGCTGACCGCCCAACGACCCCCGCCCATTGACGTCAATAATGACGTATGTTCCCA
TAGTAACGCCAATAGGGACTTTCCATTGACGTCAATGGGTGGAGTATTTACGGTAAACTGCCCACTTGGC
AGTACATCAAGTGTATCATATGCCAAGTACGCCCCCTATTGACGTCAATGACGGTAAATGGCCCGCCTGG
CATTATGCCCAGTACATGACCTTATGGGACTTTCCTACTTGGCAGTACATCTACGTATTAGTCATCGCTA
TTACCATGGTCGAGGTGAGCCCCACGTTCTGCTTCACTCTCCCCATCTCCCCCCCCTCCCCACCCCCAAT
TTTGTATTTATTTATTTTTTAATTATTTTGTGCAGCGATGGGGGCGGGGGGGGGGGGCGCGCGCCAGGCG
GGGCGGGGCGGGGSGVGGGGCGGGGCGGGGCGAGGCGGAGAGGTGCGGCGGCAGCCAATCAGAGCGGCGC
GCTCCGAAAGTTTCCTTTTATGGCGAGGCGGCGGCGGCGGCGGCCCTATAAAAAGCGAAGCGCGCGGCGG
GCGGGAGTCGCTGCGCGCTGCCTTCGCCCCGTGCCCCGCTCCGCCGCCGCCTCGCGCCGCCCGCCCCGGC
TCTGACTGACCGCGTTACTCCCACAGGTGAGCGGGCGGGACGGCCCTTCTCCTCCGGGCTGTAATTAGCG
CTTGGTTTAATGACGGCTTGTTTCTTTTCTGTGGCTGCGTGAAAGCCTTGAGGGGCTCCGGGAGGGCCCT
TTGTGCGGGGGGAGCGGCTCGGGGGGTGCGTGCGTGTGTGTGTGCGTGGGGAGCGCCGCGTGCGGCTCCG
CGCGAGGGGAGCGCGGCCGGGGGCGGTGCCCCGCGGTGCGGGGGGGGCTGCGAGGGGAACAAAGGCTGCG
TGCGGGGTGTGTGCGTGGGGGGGTGAGCAGGGGGTGTGGGCGCGTCGGTCGGGCTGCAACCCCCCCTGCA
CCCCCCTCCCCGAGTTGCTGAGCACGGCCCGGCTTCGGGTGCGGGGCTCCGTACGGGGCGTGGCGCGGGG
AGGGCTCGGGGGAGGGGCGCGGCGGTCCCCGGAGCGCCGGCGGCTGTCGAGGCGCGGCGAGCCGCAGCCA
TTGCCTTTTATGGTAATCGTGCGAGAGGGCGCAGGGACTTCCTTTGTCCCAAATCTGTGCGGAGCCGAAA
TCTGGGAGGCGCCGCCGCACCCCCTCTAGCGGGCGCGGGGCGAAGCGGTGCGGCGCCGGCAGGAAGGAAA
TGGGCGGGGAGGGCCTTCGTGCGTCGCCGCGCCGCCGTCCCCTTCTCCCTCTCCAGCCTCGGGGCTGTCC
GCGGGGGGACGGCTGCCTTCGGGGGGGACGGGGCAGGGCGGGGTTCGGCTTCTGGCGTGTGACCGGCGGC
TCTAGAGCCTCTGCTAACCATGTTCATGCCTTCTTCTTTTTCCTACAGCTCCTGGGCAACGTGCTGGTTA
TTGTGCTGTCTCATCATTTTGGCAAAGAATTGATTTGATACCGCGGGCCCGGGATCTCGAGGATCCATAA
CTTCGTATAAAGTATCCTATACGAAGTTATATCAAAATAGGAAGACCAATGCTTCACCATCGACCCGAAT
TGCCAAGCATCACCATCGACCCATAACTTCGTATAATGTATGCTATACGAAGTTATACTAGCTAGCTAAT
TAGAATCTGGTGGCTTCAGGGAAGTCCGTGGCACAGCTGATGAAGCTGTCAATGCTGGACATGCTCCGCA
TGTCGATGACGCCCTCCGTGCGTGCGGGCAGAGGGGCCACGGGGCTGGGCATGCTGCTCATCTCCAGCTC
CTCTGGAGGCTTGCTCTGCGGGGCCATCTCCTTGGTGTTGAGGATGGGCTGGGACTGCTTGTACAGCTCG
TCCATGCCGAGAGTGATCCCGGCGGCGGTCACGAACTCCAGCAGGACCATGTGATCGCGCTTCTCGTTGG
GGTCTTTGCTCAGGGCGGACTGGGTGCTCAGGTAGTGGTTGTCGGGCAGCAGCACGGGGCCGTCGCCGAT
GGGGGTGTTCTGCTGGTAGTGGTCGGCGAGCTGCACGCTGCCGTCCTCGATGTTGTGGCGGATCTTGAAG
TGGGCCTTGATGCCGTTCTTCTGCTTGTCGGCGGTGATATAGACGTTGTGGCTGATGTAGTTGTACTCCA
GCTTGTGCCCCAGGATGTTGCCGTCCTCCTTGAAGTCGATGCCCTTCAGCTCGATGCGGTTCACCAGGGT
GTCGCCCTCGAACTTCACCTCGGCGCGGGTCTTGTAGTTGCCGTCGTCCTTGAAGAAGATGGTACGCTCC
TGGACGTAGCCTTCGGGCATGGCGGACTTGAAGAAGTCGTGCTGCTTCATGTGGTCGGGGTAGCGGCTGA
AGCACTGCACGCCCCAGGTCAGGGTGGTCACGAGGGTGGGCCAGGGCACGGGCAGCTTGCCGGTGGTGCA
GATGAACTTCAGGGTCAGCTTGCCGTAGGTGGCATCGCCCTCGCCCTCGCCGGACACGCTGAACCTGTGG
CCGTTTACGTCGCCGTCCAGCTCGACCAGGATGGGCACCACCCCGGTGAACAGCTCCTCGCCCTTGCTCA
CGCTCTTGGCGGCCGCCACTTTATCTTCCTCTGTCACGAAGGCCAGCACGTCCACCTTGCGTCCCAGAAA
CTGGGAGCTCACTGGTCTCCTGATATCGCCGTACATAATGATATGCTCGTGAATTTTGATCCGCAGGAAG
TGCCCCAGCAGTCCCCAAATATTCTTGGACAGCAGGTCGGCGATGGTATGGCCAATAGTGGACCCAGCCA
CGCTCAGGGTGTGCATGCCTTCAGGCCCAAAGATGAACAGGCCGGGAAACATCAGCCAACTAGAATAGTA
CACGGCAGTCATGGCCAGCACCAGTTTCTTACAGCCGCCGGCAGGCATGATATAGTAAGACTCCACGTAG
ATGATTCCAGCGTTGTAGAATGTCTGGGTTCCATACACCAGGCCGATACAGTAAAACAGCCACTTCACCC
ACCCAGTGGCCAGAGCGGCTGTCACTCCCATGCAAATAGTTCCCAGGTCGGACACCAGCAGAGCCATTGT
CCGCTTATTGTATGCCTCACTCAGGCCGGTGATGTTAGACAGATGAATCAGGATCACGGGACATGTCAGC
AGCCATTCGGCATATCTCAGCCATGGGGTAATGTTCCCTCCGTACAGGAACAGCATAGCAGGACTGGTGA
ACTCGAAATAGATCTCCAGAATCACTTTGATCAGCTCCACGGAGCACACGTACACTTCCTCCCATCCCAC
GCTGGCCTTATAGGCGTGCCAGCCGTAGAAAGCCAGAAACAGGGCAGACAGGAACACGGCAAACCACTGG
AAGCCCCTAGCTGTTTCCTGCTCCCACAGGGCCCCATAGTAGATGTAGATGGAGCTGCACTGTTCCTCAT
ACCCATGCACGGGGTGGTAGGGTGGATTCACTTGATATCCAGCTGGGGCATGGTACTCACTGCCTCCGGC
AGAATCGTTTCCAGGTGGGGCGCTGTGAGCGTCTGGAGCAGGAGCTCCGCCCATGGTGGCGGCGCGCCTA
GTATAACTTCGTATAGGATACTTTATACGAAGTTATCATTGGGATTCTTCCTATTTTGATCCAAGCATCA
CCATCGACCCCCATAACTTCGTATAGCATACATTATACGAAGTTATTCCCTCGAAGAGGTTCGAATTCGA
TATCAAGCTTATCGATAATCAACCTCTGGATTACAAAATTTGTGAAAGATTGACTGGTATTCTTAACTAT
GTTGCTCCTTTTACGCTATGTGGATACGCTGCTTTAATGCCTTTGTATCATGCTATTGCTTCCCGTATGG
CTTTCATTTTCTCCTCCTTGTATAAATCCTGGTTGCTGTCTCTTTATGAGGAGTTGTGGCCCGTTGTCAG
GCAACGTGGCGTGGTGTGCACTGTGTTTGCTGACGCAACCCCCACTGGTTGGGGCATTGCCACCACCTGT
CAGCTCCTTTCCGGGACTTTCGCTTTCCCCCTCCCTATTGCCACGGCGGAACTCATCGCCGCCTGCCTTG
CCCGCTGCTGGACAGGGGCTCGGCTGTTGGGCACTGACAATTCCGTGGTGTTGTCGGGGAAATCATCGTC
CTTTCCTTGGCTGCTCGCCTGTGTTGCCACCTGGATTCTGCGCGGGACGTCCTTCTGCTACGTCCCTTCG
GCCCTCAATCCAGCGGACCTTCCTTCCCGCGGCCTGCTGCCGGCTCTGCGGCCTCTTCCGCGTCTTCGCC
TTCGCCCTCAGACGAGTCGGATCTCCCTTTGGGCCGCCTCCCCGCATCGATACCGTCGACCTCGAGACCT
AGAAAAACATGGAGCAATCACAAGTAGCAATACAGCAGCTACCAATGCTGATTGTGCCTGGCTAGAAGCA
CAAGAGGAGGAGGAGGTGGGTTTTCCAGTCACACCTCAGGTACCTTTAAGACCAATGACTTACAAGGCAG
CTGTAGATCTTAGCCACTTTTTAAAAGAAAAGGGGGGACTGGAAGGGCTAATTCACTCCCAACGAAGACA
AGATATCCTTGATCTGTGGATCTACCACACACAAGGCTACTTCCCTGATTGGCAGAACTACACACCAGGG
CCAGGGATCAGATATCCACTGACCTTTGGATGGTGCTACAAGCTAGTACCAGTTGAGCAAGAGAAGGTAG
AAGAAGCCAATGAAGGAGAGAACACCCGCTTGTTACACCCTGTGAGCCTGCATGGGATGGATGACCCGGA
GAGAGAAGTATTAGAGTGGAGGTTTGACAGCCGCCTAGCATTTCATCACATGGCCCGAGAGCTGCATCCG
GACTGTACTGGGTCTCTCTGGTTAGACCAGATCTGAGCCTGGGAGCTCTCTGGCTAACTAGGGAACCCAC
TGCTTAAGCCTCAATAAAGCTTGCCTTGAGTGCTTCAAGTAGTGTGTGCCCGTCTGTTGTGTGACTCTGG
TAACTAGAGATCCCTCAGACCCTTTTAGTCAGTGTGGAAAATCTCTAGCAGGGCCCGTTTAAACCCGCTG
ATCAGCCTCGACTGTGCCTTCTAGTTGCCAGCCATCTGTTGTTTGCCCCTCCCCCGTGCCTTCCTTGACC
CTGGAAGGTGCCACTCCCACTGTCCTTTCCTAATAAAATGAGGAAATTGCATCGCATTGTCTGAGTAGGT
GTCATTCTATTCTGGGGGGTGGGGTGGGGCAGGACAGCAAGGGGGAGGATTGGGAAGACAATAGCAGGCA
TGCTGGGGATGCGGTGGGCTCTATGGCTTCTGAGGCGGAAAGAACCAGCTGGGGCTCTAGGGGGTATCCC
C
[124 nt withheld, positions 7212-7335]
C
[91 nt withheld, positions 7337-7427]
A
[49 nt withheld, positions 7429-7477]
CCTTTGACGTTGGAGTCCACGTTCTTT
[37 nt withheld, positions 7505-7541]
ACCCTATCTCGGTCTATTCTTTTGATTTATAAGGGATTTTGCCGATTTCGGCCTATTGGTTAAAAAATGA
GCTGATTTAACAAAAATTTAACGCGAATTAATTCTGTGGAATGTGTGTCAGTTAGGGTGTGGAAAGTCCC
CAGGCTCCCCAGCAGGCAGAAGTATGCAAAGCATGCATCTCAATTAGTCAGCAACCAGGTGTGGAAAGTC
CCCAGGCTCCCCAGCAGGCAGAAGTATGCAAAGCATGCATCTCAATTAGTCAGCAACCATAGTCCCGCCC
CTAACTCCGCCCATCCCGCCCCTAACTCCGCCCAGTTCCGCCCATTCTCCGCCCCATGGCTGACTAATTT
TTTTTATTTATGCAGAGGCCGAGGCCGCCTCTGCCTCTGAGCTATTCCAGAAGTAGTGAGGAGGCTTTTT
TGGAGGCCTAGGCTTTTGCAAAAAGCTCCCGGGAGCTTGTATATCCATTTTCGGATCTGATCAGCACGTG
TTGACAATTAATCATCGGCATAGTATATCGGCATAGTATAATACGACAAGGTGAGGAACTAAACCATGGC
CAAGTTGACCAGTGCCGTTCCGGTGCTCACCGCGCGCGACGTCGCCGGAGCGGTCGAGTTCTGGACCGAC
CGGCTCGGGTTCTCCCGGGACTTCGTGGAGGACGACTTCGCCGGTGTGGTCCGGGACGACGTGACCCTGT
TCATCAGCGCGGTCCAGGACCAGGTGGTGCCGGACAACACCCTGGCCTGGGTGTGGGTGCGCGGCCTGGA
CGAGCTGTACGCCGAGTGGTCGGAGGTCGTGTCCACGAACTTCCGGGACGCCTCCGGGCCGGCCATGACC
GAGATCGGCGAGCAGCCGTGGGGGCGGGAGTTCGCCCTGCGCGACCCGGCCGGCAACTGCGTGCACTTCG
TGGCCGAGGAGCAGGACTGACACGTGCTACGAGATTTCGATTCCACCGCCGCCTTCTATGAAAGGTTGGG
CTTCGGAATCGTTTTCCGGGACGCCGGCTGGATGATCCTCCAGCGCGGGGATCTCATGCTGGAGTTCTTC
GCCCACCCCAACTTGTTTATTGCAGCTTATAATGGTTACAAATAAAGCAATAGCATCACAAATTTCACAA
ATAAAGCATTTTTTTCACTGCATTCTAGTTGTGGTTTGTCCAAACTCATCAATGTATCTTATCATGTCTG
TATACCGTCGACCTCTAGCTAGAGCTTGGCGTAATCATGGTCATAGCTGTTTCCTGTGTGAAATTGTTAT
CCGCTCACAATTCCACACAACATACGAGCCGGAAGCATAAAGTGTAAAGCCTGGGGTGCCTAATGAGTGA
GCTAACTCACATTAATTGCGTTGCGCTCACTGCCCGCTTTCCAGTCGGGAAACCTGTCGTGCCAGCTGCA
TTAATGAATCGGCCAACGCGCGGGGAGAGGCGGTTTGCGTATTGGGCGCTCTTCCGCTTCCTCGCTCACT
GACTCGCTGCGCTCGGTCGTTCGGCTGCGGCGAGCGGTATCAGCTCACTCAAAGGCGGTAATACGGTTAT
CCACAGAATCAGGGGATAACGCAGGAAAGAACATGTGAGCAAAAGGCCAGCAAAAGGCCAGGAACCGTAA
AAAGGCCGCGTTGCTGGCGTTTTTCCATAGGCTCCGCCCCCCTGACGAGCATCACAAAAATCGACGCTCA
AGTCAGAGGTGGCGAAACCCGACAGGACTATAAAGATACCAGGCGTTTCCCCCTGGAAGCTCCCTCGTGC
GCTCTCCTGTTCCGACCCTGCCGCTTACCGGATACCTGTCCGCCTTTCTCCCTTCGGGAAGCGTGGCGCT
TTCTCATAGCTCACGCTGTAGGTATCTCAGTTCGGTGTAGGTCGTTCGCTCCAAGCTGGGCTGTGTGCAC
GAACCCCCCGTTCAGCCCGACCGCTGCGCCTTATCCGGTAACTATCGTCTTGAGTCCAACCCGGTAAGAC
ACGACTTATCGCCACTGGCAGCAGCCACTGGTAACAGGATTAGCAGAGCGAGGTATGTAGGCGGTGCTAC
AGAGTTCTTGAAGTGGTGGCCTAACTACGGCTACACTAGAAGAACAGTATTTGGTATCTGCGCTCTGCTG
AAGCCAGTTACCTTCGGAAAAAGAGTTGGTAGCTCTTGATCCGGCAAACAAACCACCGCTGGTAGCGGTG
GTTTTTTTGTTTGCAAGCAGCAGATTACGCGCAGAAAAAAAGGATCTCAAGAAGATCCTTTGATCTTTTC
TACGGGGTCTGACGCTCAGTGGAACGAAAACTCACGTTAAGGGATTTTGGTCATGAGATTATCAAAAAGG
ATCTTCACCTAGATCCTTTTAAATTAAAAATGAAGTTTTAAATCAATCTAAAGTATATATGAGTAAACTT
GGTCTGACAGTTACCAATGCTTAATCAGTGAGGCACCTATCTCAGCGATCTGTCTATTTCGTTCATCCAT
AGTTGCCTGACTCCCCGTCGTGTAGATAACTACGATACGGGAGGGCTTACCATCTGGCCCCAGTGCTGCA
ATGATACCGCGAGACCCACGCTCACCGGCTCCAGATTTATCAGCAATAAACCAGCCAGCCGGAAGGGCCG
AGCGCAGAAGTGGTCCTGCAACTTTATCCGCCTCCATCCAGTCTATTAATTGTTGCCGGGAAGCTAGAGT
AAGTAGTTCGCCAGTTAATAGTTTGCGCAACGTTGTTGCCATTGCTACAGGCATCGTGGTGTCACGCTCG
TCGTTTGGTATGGCTTCATTCAGCTCCGGTTCCCAACGATCAAGGCGAGTTACATGATCCCCCATGTTGT
GCAAAAAAGCGGTTAGCTCCTTCGGTCCTCCGATCGTTGTCAGAAGTAAGTTGGCCGCAGTGTTATCACT
CATGGTTATGGCAGCACTGCATAATTCTCTTACTGTCATGCCATCCGTAAGATGCTTTTCTGTGACTGGT
GAGTACTCAACCAAGTCATTCTGAGAATAGTGTATGCGGCGACCGAGTTGCTCTTGCCCGGCGTCAATAC
GGGATAATACCGCGCCACATAGCAGAACTTTAAAAGTGCTCATCATTGGAAAACGTTCTTCGGGGCGAAA
ACTCTCAAGGATCTTACCGCTGTTGAGATCCAGTTCGATGTAACCCACTCGTGCACCCAACTGATCTTCA
GCATCTTTTACTTTCACCAGCGTTTCTGGGTGAGCAAAAACAGGAAGGCAAAATGCCGCAAAAAAGGGAA
TAAGGGCGACACGGAAATGTTGAATACTCATACTCTTCCTTTTTCAATATTATTGAAGCATTTATCAGGG
TTATTGTCTCATGAGCGGATACATATTTGAATGTATTTAGAAAAATAAACAAATAGGGGTTCCGCGCACA
TTTCCCCGAAAAGTGCCACCTGACGTCGACGGATCGGGAGATCTCCCGATCCCCTATGGTGCACTCTCAG
TACAATCTGCTCTGATGCCGCATAGTTAAGCCAGTATCTGCTCCCTGCTTGTGTGTTGGAGGTCGCTGAG
TAGTGCGCGAGCAAAATTTAAGCTACAACAAGGCAAGGCTTGACCGACAATTGCATGAAGAATCTGCTTA
GGGTTAGGCGTTTTGCGCTGCTTCGCGATGTACGGGCCAGATATACGCGTTGACATTGATTATTGACTAG
TTATTAATAGTAATCAATTACGGGGTCATTAGTTCATAGCCCATATATGGAGTTCCGCGTTACATAACTT
ACGGTAAATGGCCCGCCTGGCTGACCGCCCAACGACCCCCGCCCATTGACGTCAATAATGACGTATGTTC
CCATAGTAACGCCAATAGGGACTTTCCATTGACGTCAATGGGTGGAGTATTTACGGTAAACTGCCCACTT
GGCAGTACATCAAGTGTATCATATGCCAAGTACGCCCCCTATTGACGTCAATGACGGTAAATGGCCCGCC
TGGCATTATGCCCAGTACATGACCTTATGGGACTTTCCTACTTGGCAGTACATCTACGTATTAGTCATCG
CTATTACCATGGTGATGCGGTTTTGGCAGTACATCAATGGGCGTGGATAGCGGTTTGACTCACGGGGATT
TCCAAGTCTCCACCCCATTGACGTCAATGGGAGTTTGTTTTGGCACCAAAATCAACGGGACTTTCCAAAA
TGTCGTAACAACTCCGCCCCATTGACGCAAATGGGCGGTAGGCGTGTACGGTGGGAGGTCTATATAAGCA
GCGCGTTTTGCCTGTACT
